Addgene plasmid #135156: PCBP4_3xKH_pGEX
Purpose: Recombinant expression of PCBP4 with dual-affinity tag
Depositing lab: Christopher Burge. Depositing organization: Massachusetts Institute of Technology. Publication: Sequence, Structure, and Context Preferences of Human RNA Binding Proteins. Dominguez D, Freese P, Alexis MS, Su A, Hochman M, Palden T, Bazile C, Lambert NJ, Van Nostrand EL, Pratt GA, Yeo GW, Graveley BR, Burge CB. Mol Cell. 2018 Jun 7;70(5):854-867.e9. doi: 10.1016/j.molcel.2018.05.001. Epub 2018 Jun 7. PubMed 29883606.
Backbone
  Vector backbone: pGEX-6P-2
  Backbone manufacturer: Promega
  Backbone size w/o insert (bp): 5081
  Vector type: Bacterial Expression
Growth in bacteria
  Bacterial resistance: Ampicillin, 100 μg/mL
  Growth temperature: 37°C
  Growth strain: DH5alpha
  Copy number: High Copy
Gene/Insert
  Gene/Insert name: PCBP4
  Species: H. sapiens (human)
  Insert size (bp): 1059
  Entrez Gene: PCBP4 (a.k.a. CBP, LIP4, MCG10)
  Promoter: tac
  Tag / fusion protein: GST-SBP (N terminal on backbone)
  Cloning method: Restriction Enzyme; 5′ cloning site BamHI (not destroyed); 3′ cloning site NotI (not destroyed)
  Sequencing primers: 5′ 5GEX (GGGCTGGCAAGCCACGTTTGGTG); 3′ 3GEX (CCGGGAGCTGCATGTGTCAGAGG)
Terms and licenses: Academic/Nonprofit Terms; Industry Terms: Not Available to Industry
How to cite: PCBP4_3xKH_pGEX was a gift from Christopher Burge (Addgene plasmid # 135156 ; http://n2t.net/addgene:135156 ; RRID:Addgene_135156)
