[The description below was written by a language model from this plasmid's Addgene catalogue record and pLannotate feature annotations shown in this document.]
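Description:
PCBP4_3xKH_pGEX is a bacterial expression plasmid built on the pGEX-6P-2 backbone for producing recombinant human PCBP4 (poly(rC)-binding protein 4) in E. coli. It replicates from a high-copy ColE1/pMB1-type origin and is selected with ampicillin through the β-lactamase gene (AmpR) and its native promoter. Both sequence records, the depositor's and the repository's sequencing result, are 6,140 nt circles with the same set of annotated features, differing only in numbering origin and in whether the lacI promoter is called wild-type or the stronger lacIq variant.

Expression is driven by the tac promoter, a strong trp/lac hybrid, followed by a lac operator. The plasmid carries its own lacI repressor gene, so transcription stays repressed until induced with IPTG. The open reading frame begins with Schistosoma japonicum glutathione S-transferase. About 160 bp of unannotated sequence lies between GST and the insert, which is where the streptavidin-binding peptide (SBP) listed in the catalogue as part of the N-terminal GST-SBP tag would be expected to lie, although the feature tables do not annotate it. The roughly 1.06 kb PCBP4 insert was cloned between BamHI and NotI sites, both retained. The annotation tool labels it as a fragment matching the mouse orthologue, whereas the catalogue gives the species as human; this probably reflects database matching to a closely conserved protein. The "3xKH" in the name suggests a fragment spanning the protein's three KH RNA-binding domains, consistent with the "fragment" call, though the record does not give boundaries. Remnants of lacZα, rop and bom are backbone carry-over.

The dual-affinity tag supports purification and capture of the protein, and the associated publication concerns the sequence, structure and context preferences of human RNA-binding proteins.
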