Features (pLannotate 1.2.2; 17 found; start..end, strand, type, name):
     26..65      +  CDS            rop (fragment): Rop protein, which maintains plasmids at low copy number; rop
    167..207     +  misc_feature   bom (fragment): basis of mobility region from pBR322
    312..416     +  promoter       AmpR promoter: bla
    417..1277    +  CDS            AmpR: β-lactamase; bla; confers resistance to ampicillin, carbenicillin, and related antibiotics
   1448..2036    +  rep_origin     ori: high-copy-number ColE1/pMB1/pBR322/pUC origin of replication
   2222..2273    -  misc_feature   bom (fragment): basis of mobility region from pBR322
   2280..2357    +  promoter       lacIq promoter: lacI (mutant); In the lacIq allele, a single base change in the promoter boosts expression of the lacI gene about 10-fold.
   2358..3440    +  CDS            lacI: lac repressor; lacI; The lac repressor binds to the lac operator to inhibit transcription in E. coli. This inhibition can be relieved by adding lactose or isopropyl-β-D-thiogalactopyranoside (IPTG).
   3453..3474    +  protein_bind   CAP binding site: CAP binding activates transcription in the presence of cAMP. E. coli catabolite activator protein
   3489..3519    +  promoter       lac promoter: promoter for the E. coli lac operon
   3527..3543    +  protein_bind   lac operator: The lac repressor binds to the lac operator to inhibit transcription in E. coli. This inhibition can be relieved by adding lactose or isopropyl-β-D-thiogalactopyranoside (IPTG). lac repressor encoded by lacI
   3563..3736    +  CDS            lacZα: LacZα fragment of β-galactosidase; lacZ fragment
   4015..4116    -  CDS            yciV (fragment): RNAAM_ECOLI - Also known as trpH From Escherichia coli (strain K12).
   4192..4220    +  promoter       tac promoter: strong E. coli promoter; hybrid between the trp and lac UV5 promoters
   4228..4244    +  protein_bind   lac operator: The lac repressor binds to the lac operator to inhibit transcription in E. coli. This inhibition can be relieved by adding lactose or isopropyl-β-D-thiogalactopyranoside (IPTG). lac repressor encoded by lacI
   4267..4920    +  CDS            GST26_SCHJA: Experimental evidence at protein level: Swiss-Prot protein existence level 1. GST isoenzymes appear to play a central role in the parasite detoxification system. Other functions are also suspected including a role in increasing the solubility of haematin in the parasite gut. From Schistosoma japonicum (Blood fluke).
   5080..6135    +  CDS            Pcbp4 (fragment): PCBP4_MOUSE - Experimental evidence at protein level: Swiss-Prot protein existence level 1. Single-stranded nucleic acid binding protein that binds preferentially to oligo dC. From Mus musculus (Mouse).
>Addgene plasmid #135156 | PCBP4_3xKH_pGEX | depositor full sequence | sequence record 259937 | Full Sequence
GGCCGCATCGTGACTGACTGACGATCTGCCTCGCGCGTTTCGGTGATGACGGTGAAAACCTCTGACACAT
GCAGCTCCCGGAGACGGTCACAGCTTGTCTGTAAGCGGATGCCGGGAGCAGACAAGCCCGTCAGGGCGCG
TCAGCGGGTGTTGGCGGGTGTCGGGGCGCAGCCATGACCCAGTCACGTAGCGATAGCGGAGTGTATAATT
CTTGAAGACGAAAGGGCCTCGTGATACGCCTATTTTTATAGGTTAATGTCATGATAATAATGGTTTCTTA
GACGTCAGGTGGCACTTTTCGGGGAAATGTGCGCGGAACCCCTATTTGTTTATTTTTCTAAATACATTCA
AATATGTATCCGCTCATGAGACAATAACCCTGATAAATGCTTCAATAATATTGAAAAAGGAAGAGTATGA
GTATTCAACATTTCCGTGTCGCCCTTATTCCCTTTTTTGCGGCATTTTGCCTTCCTGTTTTTGCTCACCC
AGAAACGCTGGTGAAAGTAAAAGATGCTGAAGATCAGTTGGGTGCACGAGTGGGTTACATCGAACTGGAT
CTCAACAGCGGTAAGATCCTTGAGAGTTTTCGCCCCGAAGAACGTTTTCCAATGATGAGCACTTTTAAAG
TTCTGCTATGTGGCGCGGTATTATCCCGTGTTGACGCCGGGCAAGAGCAACTCGGTCGCCGCATACACTA
TTCTCAGAATGACTTGGTTGAGTACTCACCAGTCACAGAAAAGCATCTTACGGATGGCATGACAGTAAGA
GAATTATGCAGTGCTGCCATAACCATGAGTGATAACACTGCGGCCAACTTACTTCTGACAACGATCGGAG
GACCGAAGGAGCTAACCGCTTTTTTGCACAACATGGGGGATCATGTAACTCGCCTTGATCGTTGGGAACC
GGAGCTGAATGAAGCCATACCAAACGACGAGCGTGACACCACGATGCCTGCAGCAATGGCAACAACGTTG
CGCAAACTATTAACTGGCGAACTACTTACTCTAGCTTCCCGGCAACAATTAATAGACTGGATGGAGGCGG
ATAAAGTTGCAGGACCACTTCTGCGCTCGGCCCTTCCGGCTGGCTGGTTTATTGCTGATAAATCTGGAGC
CGGTGAGCGTGGGTCTCGCGGTATCATTGCAGCACTGGGGCCAGATGGTAAGCCCTCCCGTATCGTAGTT
ATCTACACGACGGGGAGTCAGGCAACTATGGATGAACGAAATAGACAGATCGCTGAGATAGGTGCCTCAC
TGATTAAGCATTGGTAACTGTCAGACCAAGTTTACTCATATATACTTTAGATTGATTTAAAACTTCATTT
TTAATTTAAAAGGATCTAGGTGAAGATCCTTTTTGATAATCTCATGACCAAAATCCCTTAACGTGAGTTT
TCGTTCCACTGAGCGTCAGACCCCGTAGAAAAGATCAAAGGATCTTCTTGAGATCCTTTTTTTCTGCGCG
TAATCTGCTGCTTGCAAACAAAAAAACCACCGCTACCAGCGGTGGTTTGTTTGCCGGATCAAGAGCTACC
AACTCTTTTTCCGAAGGTAACTGGCTTCAGCAGAGCGCAGATACCAAATACTGTCCTTCTAGTGTAGCCG
TAGTTAGGCCACCACTTCAAGAACTCTGTAGCACCGCCTACATACCTCGCTCTGCTAATCCTGTTACCAG
TGGCTGCTGCCAGTGGCGATAAGTCGTGTCTTACCGGGTTGGACTCAAGACGATAGTTACCGGATAAGGC
GCAGCGGTCGGGCTGAACGGGGGGTTCGTGCACACAGCCCAGCTTGGAGCGAACGACCTACACCGAACTG
AGATACCTACAGCGTGAGCTATGAGAAAGCGCCACGCTTCCCGAAGGGAGAAAGGCGGACAGGTATCCGG
TAAGCGGCAGGGTCGGAACAGGAGAGCGCACGAGGGAGCTTCCAGGGGGAAACGCCTGGTATCTTTATAG
TCCTGTCGGGTTTCGCCACCTCTGACTTGAGCGTCGATTTTTGTGATGCTCGTCAGGGGGGCGGAGCCTA
TGGAAAAACGCCAGCAACGCGGCCTTTTTACGGTTCCTGGCCTTTTGCTGGCCTTTTGCTCACATGTTCT
TTCCTGCGTTATCCCCTGATTCTGTGGATAACCGTATTACCGCCTTTGAGTGAGCTGATACCGCTCGCCG
CAGCCGAACGACCGAGCGCAGCGAGTCAGTGAGCGAGGAAGCGGAAGAGCGCCTGATGCGGTATTTTCTC
CTTACGCATCTGTGCGGTATTTCACACCGCATAAATTCCGACACCATCGAATGGTGCAAAACCTTTCGCG
GTATGGCATGATAGCGCCCGGAAGAGAGTCAATTCAGGGTGGTGAATGTGAAACCAGTAACGTTATACGA
TGTCGCAGAGTATGCCGGTGTCTCTTATCAGACCGTTTCCCGCGTGGTGAACCAGGCCAGCCACGTTTCT
GCGAAAACGCGGGAAAAAGTGGAAGCGGCGATGGCGGAGCTGAATTACATTCCCAACCGCGTGGCACAAC
AACTGGCGGGCAAACAGTCGTTGCTGATTGGCGTTGCCACCTCCAGTCTGGCCCTGCACGCGCCGTCGCA
AATTGTCGCGGCGATTAAATCTCGCGCCGATCAACTGGGTGCCAGCGTGGTGGTGTCGATGGTAGAACGA
AGCGGCGTCGAAGCCTGTAAAGCGGCGGTGCACAATCTTCTCGCGCAACGCGTCAGTGGGCTGATCATTA
ACTATCCGCTGGATGACCAGGATGCCATTGCTGTGGAAGCTGCCTGCACTAATGTTCCGGCGTTATTTCT
TGATGTCTCTGACCAGACACCCATCAACAGTATTATTTTCTCCCATGAAGACGGTACGCGACTGGGCGTG
GAGCATCTGGTCGCATTGGGTCACCAGCAAATCGCGCTGTTAGCGGGCCCATTAAGTTCTGTCTCGGCGC
GTCTGCGTCTGGCTGGCTGGCATAAATATCTCACTCGCAATCAAATTCAGCCGATAGCGGAACGGGAAGG
CGACTGGAGTGCCATGTCCGGTTTTCAACAAACCATGCAAATGCTGAATGAGGGCATCGTTCCCACTGCG
ATGCTGGTTGCCAACGATCAGATGGCGCTGGGCGCAATGCGCGCCATTACCGAGTCCGGGCTGCGCGTTG
GTGCGGATATCTCGGTAGTGGGATACGACGATACCGAAGACAGCTCATGTTATATCCCGCCGTCAACCAC
CATCAAACAGGATTTTCGCCTGCTGGGGCAAACCAGCGTGGACCGCTTGCTGCAACTCTCTCAGGGCCAG
GCGGTGAAGGGCAATCAGCTGTTGCCCGTCTCACTGGTGAAAAGAAAAACCACCCTGGCGCCCAATACGC
AAACCGCCTCTCCCCGCGCGTTGGCCGATTCATTAATGCAGCTGGCACGACAGGTTTCCCGACTGGAAAG
CGGGCAGTGAGCGCAACGCAATTAATGTGAGTTAGCTCACTCATTAGGCACCCCAGGCTTTACACTTTAT
GCTTCCGGCTCGTATGTTGTGTGGAATTGTGAGCGGATAACAATTTCACACAGGAAACAGCTATGACCAT
GATTACGGATTCACTGGCCGTCGTTTTACAACGTCGTGACTGGGAAAACCCTGGCGTTACCCAACTTAAT
CGCCTTGCAGCACATCCCCCTTTCGCCAGCTGGCGTAATAGCGAAGAGGCCCGCACCGATCGCCCTTCCC
AACAGTTGCGCAGCCTGAATGGCGAATGGCGCTTTGCCTGGTTTCCGGCACCAGAAGCGGTGCCGGAAAG
CTGGCTGGAGTGCGATCTTCCTGAGGCCGATACTGTCGTCGTCCCCTCAAACTGGCAGATGCACGGTTAC
GATGCGCCCATCTACACCAACGTAACCTATCCCATTACGGTCAATCCGCCGTTTGTTCCCACGGAGAATC
CGACGGGTTGTTACTCGCTCACATTTAATGTTGATGAAAGCTGGCTACAGGAAGGCCAGACGCGAATTAT
TTTTGATGGCGTTGGAATTACGTTATCGACTGCACGGTGCACCAATGCTTCTGGCGTCAGGCAGCCATCG
GAAGCTGTGGTATGGCTGTGCAGGTCGTAAATCACTGCATAATTCGTGTCGCTCAAGGCGCACTCCCGTT
CTGGATAATGTTTTTTGCGCCGACATCATAACGGTTCTGGCAAATATTCTGAAATGAGCTGTTGACAATT
AATCATCGGCTCGTATAATGTGTGGAATTGTGAGCGGATAACAATTTCACACAGGAAACAGTATTCATGT
CCCCTATACTAGGTTATTGGAAAATTAAGGGCCTTGTGCAACCCACTCGACTTCTTTTGGAATATCTTGA
AGAAAAATATGAAGAGCATTTGTATGAGCGCGATGAAGGTGATAAATGGCGAAACAAAAAGTTTGAATTG
GGTTTGGAGTTTCCCAATCTTCCTTATTATATTGATGGTGATGTTAAATTAACACAGTCTATGGCCATCA
TACGTTATATAGCTGACAAGCACAACATGTTGGGTGGTTGTCCAAAAGAGCGTGCAGAGATTTCAATGCT
TGAAGGAGCGGTTTTGGATATTAGATACGGTGTTTCGAGAATTGCATATAGTAAAGACTTTGAAACTCTC
AAAGTTGATTTTCTTAGCAAGCTACCTGAAATGCTGAAAATGTTCGAAGATCGTTTATGTCATAAAACAT
ATTTAAATGGTGATCATGTAACCCATCCTGACTTCATGTTGTATGACGCTCTTGATGTTGTTTTATACAT
GGACCCAATGTGCCTGGATGCGTTCCCAAAATTAGTTTGTTTTAAAAAACGTATTGAAGCTATCCCACAA
ATTGATAAGTACTTGAAATCCAGCAAGTATATAGCATGGCCTTTGCAGGGCTGGCAAGCCACGTTTGGTG
GTGGCGACCATCCTCCAAAATCGGATCTGGAAGTTCTGTTCCAGGGGCCCCTGGGATTAATGGACGAAAA
AACCACCGGTTGGCGTGGTGGTCACGTTGTTGAAGGTCTGGCTGGTGAACTGGAACAGCTGCGTGCTCGT
CTGGAACACCACCCGCAGGGTCAGCGTGAACCGGGATCCATGAGCGGCTCGGACGGGGGACTGGAGGAGG
AGCCAGAGCTCAGCATCACCCTCACGCTGCGGATGCTGATGCACGGGAAGGAAGTGGGCAGCATCATCGG
GAAGAAGGGCGAGACTGTAAAGCGAATCCGGGAGCAGAGCAGTGCCCGGATCACCATCTCCGAGGGCTCC
TGCCCTGAACGCATCACCACCATCACCGGGTCTACAGCAGCTGTCTTCCATGCAGTCTCCATGATTGCTT
TCAAACTGGATGAGGACCTTTGTGCTGCTCCTGCAAATGGTGGAAATGTCTCCAGGCCTCCAGTGACCCT
GCGCCTTGTCATCCCTGCCAGTCAGTGTGGCTCACTGATTGGGAAGGCTGGCACCAAGATCAAGGAGATC
CGAGAGACTACGGGTGCCCAGGTACAGGTGGCAGGGGACCTGCTCCCCAACTCCACAGAGCGAGCTGTTA
CGGTATCTGGGGTGCCTGATGCCATCATCCTGTGTGTGCGCCAGATCTGCGCTGTTATCCTGGAGTCCCC
ACCCAAAGGAGCCACTATCCCCTACCATCCGAGCCTCTCCCTAGGTACTGTTCTTCTCTCTGCCAACCAG
GGCTTCTCTGTCCAGGGTCAGTATGGGGCTGTGACCCCAGCTGAGGTCACCAAGCTCCAGCAGCTCTCAA
GCCATGCGGTCCCCTTTGCCACACCCAGCGTGGTGCCAGGACTGGATCCCGGCACACAGACCAGCTCACA
GGAGTTCTTGGTTCCCAACGATTTGATTGGCTGTGTGATCGGGCGCCAGGGCAGCAAGATCAGCGAGATC
CGGCAGATGTCAGGGGCACATATCAAGATCGGGAACCAAGCAGAGGGCGCTGGGGAGCGGCATGTCACCA
TCACTGGCTCTCCGGTCTCCATCGCCCTGGCCCAGTACCTCATCACTGCCTGTCTAGAGACGGCCAAGTC
TACCTCTGGGGGGACGCCCAGCTCGGCCCCCGCAGACCTGCCTGCCCCCTTCTCGCCACCCCTGACGGCC
CTGCCCACAGCTCCCCCTGGCCTGCTGGGCACACCCTATGCCATCTGAGC
