Features (pLannotate 1.2.2; 17 found; start..end, strand, type, name):
      1..17      +  protein_bind   lac operator: The lac repressor binds to the lac operator to inhibit transcription in E. coli. This inhibition can be relieved by adding lactose or isopropyl-β-D-thiogalactopyranoside (IPTG). lac repressor encoded by lacI
     40..693     +  CDS            GST26_SCHJA: Experimental evidence at protein level: Swiss-Prot protein existence level 1. GST isoenzymes appear to play a central role in the parasite detoxification system. Other functions are also suspected including a role in increasing the solubility of haematin in the parasite gut. From Schistosoma japonicum (Blood fluke).
    853..1908    +  CDS            Pcbp4 (fragment): PCBP4_MOUSE - Experimental evidence at protein level: Swiss-Prot protein existence level 1. Single-stranded nucleic acid binding protein that binds preferentially to oligo dC. From Mus musculus (Mouse).
   1939..1978    +  CDS            rop (fragment): Rop protein, which maintains plasmids at low copy number; rop
   2080..2120    +  misc_feature   bom (fragment): basis of mobility region from pBR322
   2225..2329    +  promoter       AmpR promoter: bla
   2330..3190    +  CDS            AmpR: β-lactamase; bla; confers resistance to ampicillin, carbenicillin, and related antibiotics
   3361..3949    +  rep_origin     ori: high-copy-number ColE1/pMB1/pBR322/pUC origin of replication
   4135..4186    -  misc_feature   bom (fragment): basis of mobility region from pBR322
   4193..4270    +  promoter       lacI promoter: lacI
   4271..5353    +  CDS            lacI: lac repressor; lacI; The lac repressor binds to the lac operator to inhibit transcription in E. coli. This inhibition can be relieved by adding lactose or isopropyl-β-D-thiogalactopyranoside (IPTG).
   5366..5387    +  protein_bind   CAP binding site: CAP binding activates transcription in the presence of cAMP. E. coli catabolite activator protein
   5402..5432    +  promoter       lac promoter: promoter for the E. coli lac operon
   5440..5456    +  protein_bind   lac operator: The lac repressor binds to the lac operator to inhibit transcription in E. coli. This inhibition can be relieved by adding lactose or isopropyl-β-D-thiogalactopyranoside (IPTG). lac repressor encoded by lacI
   5476..5649    +  CDS            lacZα: LacZα fragment of β-galactosidase; lacZ fragment
   5913..6029    -  CDS            yciV (fragment): RNAAM_ECOLI - Also known as trpH From Escherichia coli (strain K12).
   6105..6133    +  promoter       tac promoter: strong E. coli promoter; hybrid between the trp and lac UV5 promoters
>Addgene plasmid #135156 | PCBP4_3xKH_pGEX | addgene full sequence | sequence record 273980 | Addgene NGS Result
TTGTGAGCGGATAACAATTTCACACAGGAAACAGTATTCATGTCCCCTATACTAGGTTATTGGAAAATTA
AGGGCCTTGTGCAACCCACTCGACTTCTTTTGGAATATCTTGAAGAAAAATATGAAGAGCATTTGTATGA
GCGCGATGAAGGTGATAAATGGCGAAACAAAAAGTTTGAATTGGGTTTGGAGTTTCCCAATCTTCCTTAT
TATATTGATGGTGATGTTAAATTAACACAGTCTATGGCCATCATACGTTATATAGCTGACAAGCACAACA
TGTTGGGTGGTTGTCCAAAAGAGCGTGCAGAGATTTCAATGCTTGAAGGAGCGGTTTTGGATATTAGATA
CGGTGTTTCGAGAATTGCATATAGTAAAGACTTTGAAACTCTCAAAGTTGATTTTCTTAGCAAGCTACCT
GAAATGCTGAAAATGTTCGAAGATCGTTTATGTCATAAAACATATTTAAATGGTGATCATGTAACCCATC
CTGACTTCATGTTGTATGACGCTCTTGATGTTGTTTTATACATGGACCCAATGTGCCTGGATGCGTTCCC
AAAATTAGTTTGTTTTAAAAAACGTATTGAAGCTATCCCACAAATTGATAAGTACTTGAAATCCAGCAAG
TATATAGCATGGCCTTTGCAGGGCTGGCAAGCCACGTTTGGTGGTGGCGACCATCCTCCAAAATCGGATC
TGGAAGTTCTGTTCCAGGGGCCCCTGGGATTAATGGACGAAAAAACCACCGGTTGGCGTGGTGGTCACGT
TGTTGAAGGTCTGGCTGGTGAACTGGAACAGCTGCGTGCTCGTCTGGAACACCACCCGCAGGGTCAGCGT
GAACCGGGATCCATGAGCGGCTCGGACGGGGGACTGGAGGAGGAGCCAGAGCTCAGCATCACCCTCACGC
TGCGGATGCTGATGCACGGGAAGGAAGTGGGCAGCATCATCGGGAAGAAGGGCGAGACTGTAAAGCGAAT
CCGGGAGCAGAGCAGTGCCCGGATCACCATCTCCGAGGGCTCCTGCCCTGAACGCATCACCACCATCACC
GGGTCTACAGCAGCTGTCTTCCATGCAGTCTCCATGATTGCTTTCAAACTGGATGAGGACCTTTGTGCTG
CTCCTGCAAATGGTGGAAATGTCTCCAGGCCTCCAGTGACCCTGCGCCTTGTCATCCCTGCCAGTCAGTG
TGGCTCACTGATTGGGAAGGCTGGCACCAAGATCAAGGAGATCCGAGAGACTACGGGTGCCCAGGTACAG
GTGGCAGGGGACCTGCTCCCCAACTCCACAGAGCGAGCTGTTACGGTATCTGGGGTGCCTGATGCCATCA
TCCTGTGTGTGCGCCAGATCTGCGCTGTTATCCTGGAGTCCCCACCCAAAGGAGCCACTATCCCCTACCA
TCCGAGCCTCTCCCTAGGTACTGTTCTTCTCTCTGCCAACCAGGGCTTCTCTGTCCAGGGTCAGTATGGG
GCTGTGACCCCAGCTGAGGTCACCAAGCTCCAGCAGCTCTCAAGCCATGCGGTCCCCTTTGCCACACCCA
GCGTGGTGCCAGGACTGGATCCCGGCACACAGACCAGCTCACAGGAGTTCTTGGTTCCCAACGATTTGAT
TGGCTGTGTGATCGGGCGCCAGGGCAGCAAGATCAGCGAGATCCGGCAGATGTCAGGGGCACATATCAAG
ATCGGGAACCAAGCAGAGGGCGCTGGGGAGCGGCATGTCACCATCACTGGCTCTCCGGTCTCCATCGCCC
TGGCCCAGTACCTCATCACTGCCTGTCTAGAGACGGCCAAGTCTACCTCTGGGGGGACGCCCAGCTCGGC
CCCCGCAGACCTGCCTGCCCCCTTCTCGCCACCCCTGACGGCCCTGCCCACAGCTCCCCCTGGCCTGCTG
GGCACACCCTATGCCATCTGAGCGGCCGCATCGTGACTGACTGACGATCTGCCTCGCGCGTTTCGGTGAT
GACGGTGAAAACCTCTGACACATGCAGCTCCCGGAGACGGTCACAGCTTGTCTGTAAGCGGATGCCGGGA
GCAGACAAGCCCGTCAGGGCGCGTCAGCGGGTGTTGGCGGGTGTCGGGGCGCAGCCATGACCCAGTCACG
TAGCGATAGCGGAGTGTATAATTCTTGAAGACGAAAGGGCCTCGTGATACGCCTATTTTTATAGGTTAAT
GTCATGATAATAATGGTTTCTTAGACGTCAGGTGGCACTTTTCGGGGAAATGTGCGCGGAACCCCTATTT
GTTTATTTTTCTAAATACATTCAAATATGTATCCGCTCATGAGACAATAACCCTGATAAATGCTTCAATA
ATATTGAAAAAGGAAGAGTATGAGTATTCAACATTTCCGTGTCGCCCTTATTCCCTTTTTTGCGGCATTT
TGCCTTCCTGTTTTTGCTCACCCAGAAACGCTGGTGAAAGTAAAAGATGCTGAAGATCAGTTGGGTGCAC
GAGTGGGTTACATCGAACTGGATCTCAACAGCGGTAAGATCCTTGAGAGTTTTCGCCCCGAAGAACGTTT
TCCAATGATGAGCACTTTTAAAGTTCTGCTATGTGGCGCGGTATTATCCCGTGTTGACGCCGGGCAAGAG
CAACTCGGTCGCCGCATACACTATTCTCAGAATGACTTGGTTGAGTACTCACCAGTCACAGAAAAGCATC
TTACGGATGGCATGACAGTAAGAGAATTATGCAGTGCTGCCATAACCATGAGTGATAACACTGCGGCCAA
CTTACTTCTGACAACGATCGGAGGACCGAAGGAGCTAACCGCTTTTTTGCACAACATGGGGGATCATGTA
ACTCGCCTTGATCGTTGGGAACCGGAGCTGAATGAAGCCATACCAAACGACGAGCGTGACACCACGATGC
CTGCAGCAATGGCAACAACGTTGCGCAAACTATTAACTGGCGAACTACTTACTCTAGCTTCCCGGCAACA
ATTAATAGACTGGATGGAGGCGGATAAAGTTGCAGGACCACTTCTGCGCTCGGCCCTTCCGGCTGGCTGG
TTTATTGCTGATAAATCTGGAGCCGGTGAGCGTGGGTCTCGCGGTATCATTGCAGCACTGGGGCCAGATG
GTAAGCCCTCCCGTATCGTAGTTATCTACACGACGGGGAGTCAGGCAACTATGGATGAACGAAATAGACA
GATCGCTGAGATAGGTGCCTCACTGATTAAGCATTGGTAACTGTCAGACCAAGTTTACTCATATATACTT
TAGATTGATTTAAAACTTCATTTTTAATTTAAAAGGATCTAGGTGAAGATCCTTTTTGATAATCTCATGA
CCAAAATCCCTTAACGTGAGTTTTCGTTCCACTGAGCGTCAGACCCCGTAGAAAAGATCAAAGGATCTTC
TTGAGATCCTTTTTTTCTGCGCGTAATCTGCTGCTTGCAAACAAAAAAACCACCGCTACCAGCGGTGGTT
TGTTTGCCGGATCAAGAGCTACCAACTCTTTTTCCGAAGGTAACTGGCTTCAGCAGAGCGCAGATACCAA
ATACTGTCCTTCTAGTGTAGCCGTAGTTAGGCCACCACTTCAAGAACTCTGTAGCACCGCCTACATACCT
CGCTCTGCTAATCCTGTTACCAGTGGCTGCTGCCAGTGGCGATAAGTCGTGTCTTACCGGGTTGGACTCA
AGACGATAGTTACCGGATAAGGCGCAGCGGTCGGGCTGAACGGGGGGTTCGTGCACACAGCCCAGCTTGG
AGCGAACGACCTACACCGAACTGAGATACCTACAGCGTGAGCTATGAGAAAGCGCCACGCTTCCCGAAGG
GAGAAAGGCGGACAGGTATCCGGTAAGCGGCAGGGTCGGAACAGGAGAGCGCACGAGGGAGCTTCCAGGG
GGAAACGCCTGGTATCTTTATAGTCCTGTCGGGTTTCGCCACCTCTGACTTGAGCGTCGATTTTTGTGAT
GCTCGTCAGGGGGGCGGAGCCTATGGAAAAACGCCAGCAACGCGGCCTTTTTACGGTTCCTGGCCTTTTG
CTGGCCTTTTGCTCACATGTTCTTTCCTGCGTTATCCCCTGATTCTGTGGATAACCGTATTACCGCCTTT
GAGTGAGCTGATACCGCTCGCCGCAGCCGAACGACCGAGCGCAGCGAGTCAGTGAGCGAGGAAGCGGAAG
AGCGCCTGATGCGGTATTTTCTCCTTACGCATCTGTGCGGTATTTCACACCGCATAAATTCCGACACCAT
CGAATGGCGCAAAACCTTTCGCGGTATGGCATGATAGCGCCCGGAAGAGAGTCAATTCAGGGTGGTGAAT
GTGAAACCAGTAACGTTATACGATGTCGCAGAGTATGCCGGTGTCTCTTATCAGACCGTTTCCCGCGTGG
TGAACCAGGCCAGCCACGTTTCTGCGAAAACGCGGGAAAAAGTGGAAGCGGCGATGGCGGAGCTGAATTA
CATTCCCAACCGCGTGGCACAACAACTGGCGGGCAAACAGTCGTTGCTGATTGGCGTTGCCACCTCCAGT
CTGGCCCTGCACGCGCCGTCGCAAATTGTCGCGGCGATTAAATCTCGCGCCGATCAACTGGGTGCCAGCG
TGGTGGTGTCGATGGTAGAACGAAGCGGCGTCGAAGCCTGTAAAGCGGCGGTGCACAATCTTCTCGCGCA
ACGCGTCAGTGGGCTGATCATTAACTATCCGCTGGATGACCAGGATGCCATTGCTGTGGAAGCTGCCTGC
ACTAATGTTCCGGCGTTATTTCTTGATGTCTCTGACCAGACACCCATCAACAGTATTATTTTCTCCCATG
AAGACGGTACGCGACTGGGCGTGGAGCATCTGGTCGCATTGGGTCACCAGCAAATCGCGCTGTTAGCGGG
CCCATTAAGTTCTGTCTCGGCGCGTCTGCGTCTGGCTGGCTGGCATAAATATCTCACTCGCAATCAAATT
CAGCCGATAGCGGAACGGGAAGGCGACTGGAGTGCCATGTCCGGTTTTCAACAAACCATGCAAATGCTGA
ATGAGGGCATCGTTCCCACTGCGATGCTGGTTGCCAACGATCAGATGGCGCTGGGCGCAATGCGCGCCAT
TACCGAGTCCGGGCTGCGCGTTGGTGCGGATATCTCGGTAGTGGGATACGACGATACCGAAGACAGCTCA
TGTTATATCCCGCCGTTAACCACCATCAAACAGGATTTTCGCCTGCTGGGGCAAACCAGCGTGGACCGCT
TGCTGCAACTCTCTCAGGGCCAGGCGGTGAAGGGCAATCAGCTGTTGCCCGTCTCACTGGTGAAAAGAAA
AACCACGCTAGCGCCCAATACGCAAACCGCCTCTCCCCGCGCGTTGGCCGATTCATTAATGCAGCTGGCA
CGACAGGTTTCCCGACTGGAAAGCGGGCAGTGAGCGCAACGCAATTAATGTAAGTTAGCTCACTCATTAG
GCACCCCAGGCTTTACACTTTATGCTTCCGGCTCGTATGTTGTGTGGAATTGTGAGCGGATAACAATTTC
ACACAGGAAACAGCTATGACCATGATTACGGATTCACTGGCCGTCGTTTTACAACGTCGTGACTGGGAAA
ACCCTGGCGTTACCCAACTTAATCGCCTTGCAGCACATCCCCCTTTCGCCAGCTGGCGTAATAGCGAAGA
GGCCCGCACCGATCGCCCTTCCCAACAGTTGCGCAGCCTGAATGGCGAATGGCGCTTTGCCTGGTTTCCG
GCACCAGAAGCGGTGCCGGAAAGCTGGCTGGAGTGCGATCTTCCTGAGGCCGATACTGTCGTCGTCCCCT
CAAACTGGCAGATGCACGGTTACGATGCGCCCATCTACACCAACGTGACCTATCCCATTACGGTCAATCC
GCCGTTTGTTCCCACGGAGAATCCGACGGGTTGTTACTCGCTCACATTTAATGTTGATGAAAGCTGGCTA
CAGGAAGGCCAGACGCGAATTATTTTTGATGGCGTTGGAATTAGCTTATCGACTGCACGGTGCACCAATG
CTTCTGGCGTCAGGCAGCCATCGGAAGCTGTGGTATGGCTGTGCAGGTCGTAAATCACTGCATAATTCGT
GTCGCTCAAGGCGCACTCCCGTTCTGGATAATGTTTTTTGCGCCGACATCATAACGGTTCTGGCAAATAT
TCTGAAATGAGCTGTTGACAATTAATCATCGGCTCGTATAATGTGTGGAA
