>Addgene plasmid #135156 | PCBP4_3xKH_pGEX | depositor partial sequence | sequence record 259938 | PCBP4_ORF
ATGAGCGGCTCGGACGGGGGACTGGAGGAGGAGCCAGAGCTCAGCATCACCCTCACGCTGCGGATGCTGA
TGCACGGGAAGGAAGTGGGCAGCATCATCGGGAAGAAGGGCGAGACTGTAAAGCGAATCCGGGAGCAGAG
CAGTGCCCGGATCACCATCTCCGAGGGCTCCTGCCCTGAACGCATCACCACCATCACCGGGTCTACAGCA
GCTGTCTTCCATGCAGTCTCCATGATTGCTTTCAAACTGGATGAGGACCTTTGTGCTGCTCCTGCAAATG
GTGGAAATGTCTCCAGGCCTCCAGTGACCCTGCGCCTTGTCATCCCTGCCAGTCAGTGTGGCTCACTGAT
TGGGAAGGCTGGCACCAAGATCAAGGAGATCCGAGAGACTACGGGTGCCCAGGTACAGGTGGCAGGGGAC
CTGCTCCCCAACTCCACAGAGCGAGCTGTTACGGTATCTGGGGTGCCTGATGCCATCATCCTGTGTGTGC
GCCAGATCTGCGCTGTTATCCTGGAGTCCCCACCCAAAGGAGCCACTATCCCCTACCATCCGAGCCTCTC
CCTAGGTACTGTTCTTCTCTCTGCCAACCAGGGCTTCTCTGTCCAGGGTCAGTATGGGGCTGTGACCCCA
GCTGAGGTCACCAAGCTCCAGCAGCTCTCAAGCCATGCGGTCCCCTTTGCCACACCCAGCGTGGTGCCAG
GACTGGATCCCGGCACACAGACCAGCTCACAGGAGTTCTTGGTTCCCAACGATTTGATTGGCTGTGTGAT
CGGGCGCCAGGGCAGCAAGATCAGCGAGATCCGGCAGATGTCAGGGGCACATATCAAGATCGGGAACCAA
GCAGAGGGCGCTGGGGAGCGGCATGTCACCATCACTGGCTCTCCGGTCTCCATCGCCCTGGCCCAGTACC
TCATCACTGCCTGTCTAGAGACGGCCAAGTCTACCTCTGGGGGGACGCCCAGCTCGGCCCCCGCAGACCT
GCCTGCCCCCTTCTCGCCACCCCTGACGGCCCTGCCCACAGCTCCCCCTGGCCTGCTGGGCACACCCTAT
GCCATCTGA
